>Addgene plasmid #100781 | HA-human-BNIP3 | addgene full sequence | sequence record 193205 | Addgene NGS Result
GATATACGCGTTGACATTGATTATTGACTAGTTATTAATAGTAATCAATTACGGGGTCATTAGTTCATAG
CCCATATATGGAGTTCCGCGTTACATAACTTACGGTAAATGGCCCGCCTGGCTGACCGCCCAACGACCCC
CGCCCATTGACGTCAATAATGACGTATGTTCCCATAGTAACGCCAATAGGGACTTTCCATTGACGTCAAT
GGGTGGAGTATTTACGGTAAACTGCCCACTTGGCAGTACATCAAGTGTATCATATGCCAAGTACGCCCCC
TATTGACGTCAATGACGGTAAATGGCCCGCCTGGCATTATGCCCAGTACATGACCTTATGGGACTTTCCT
ACTTGGCAGTACATCTACGTATTAGTCATCGCTATTACCATGGTGATGCGGTTTTGGCAGTACATCAATG
GGCGTGGATAGCGGTTTGACTCACGGGGATTTCCAAGTCTCCACCCCATTGACGTCAATGGGAGTTTGTT
TTGGCACCAAAATCAACGGGACTTTCCAAAATGTCGTAACAACTCCGCCCCATTGACGCAAATGGGCGGT
AGGCGTGTACGGTGGGAGGTCTATATAAGCAGAGCTCTCTGGCTAACTAGAGAACCCACTGCTTACTGGC
TTATCGAAATTAATACGACTCACTATAGGGAGACCCAAGCTTGGTACCATGGCGTACCCATACGATGTTC
CAGATTACGCCGGATCCATCGATGTCGACGAATTCATGTCGCAGAACGGAGCGCCCGGGATGCAGGAGGA
GAGCCTGCAGGGCTCCTGGGTAGAACTGCACTTCAGCAATAATGGGAACGGGGGCAGCGTTCCAGCCTCG
GTTTCTATTTATAATGGAGACATGGAAAAAATACTGCTGGACGCACAGCATGAGTCTGGACGGAGTAGCT
CCAAGAGCTCTCACTGTGACAGCCCACCTCGCTCGCAGACACCACAAGATACCAACAGAGCTTCTGAAAC
AGATACCCATAGCATTGGAGAGAAAAACAGCTCACAGTCTGAGGAAGATGATATTGAAAGAAGGAAAGAA
GTTGAAAGCATCTTGAAGAAAAACTCAGATTGGATATGGGATTGGTCAAGTCGGCCGGAAAATATTCCCC
CCAAGGAGTTCCTCTTTAAACACCCGAAGCGCACGGCCACCCTCAGCATGAGGAACACGAGCGTCATGAA
GAAAGGGGGCATATTCTCTGCAGAATTTCTGAAAGTTTTCCTTCCATCTCTGCTGCTCTCTCATTTGCTG
GCCATCGGATTGGGGATCTATATTGGAAGGCGTCTGACAACCTCCACCAGCACCTTTTGACTCGAGCATG
CATCTAGAGGGCCCTATTCTATAGTGTCACCTAAATGCTAGAGCTCGCTGATCAGCCTCGACTGTGCCTT
CTAGTTGCCAGCCATCTGTTGTTTGCCCCTCCCCCGTGCCTTCCTTGACCCTGGAAGGTGCCACTCCCAC
TGTCCTTTCCTAATAAAATGAGGAAATTGCATCGCATTGTCTGAGTAGGTGTCATTCTATTCTGGGGGGT
GGGGTGGGGCAGGACAGCAAGGGGGAGGATTGGGAAGACAATAGCAGGCATGCTGGGGATGCGGTGGGCT
CTATGGCTTCTGAGGCGGAAAGAACCAGCTGGGGCTCTAGGGGGTATCCCC
[124 nt withheld, positions 1662-1785]
C
[91 nt withheld, positions 1787-1877]
A
[49 nt withheld, positions 1879-1927]
CCTTTGACGTTGGAGTCCACGTTCTTT
[37 nt withheld, positions 1955-1991]
ACCCTATCTCGGTCTATTCTTTTGATTTATAAGGGATTTTGCCGATTTCGGCCTATTGGTTAAAAAATGA
GCTGATTTAACAAAAATTTAACGCGAATTAATTCTGTGGAATGTGTGTCAGTTAGGGTGTGGAAAGTCCC
CAGGCTCCCCAGCAGGCAGAAGTATGCAAAGCATGCATCTCAATTAGTCAGCAACCAGGTGTGGAAAGTC
CCCAGGCTCCCCAGCAGGCAGAAGTATGCAAAGCATGCATCTCAATTAGTCAGCAACCATAGTCCCGCCC
CTAACTCCGCCCATCCCGCCCCTAACTCCGCCCAGTTCCGCCCATTCTCCGCCCCATGGCTGACTAATTT
TTTTTATTTATGCAGAGGCCGAGGCCGCCTCTGCCTCTGAGCTATTCCAGAAGTAGTGAGGAGGCTTTTT
TGGAGGCCTAGGCTTTTGCAAAAAGCTCCCGGGAGCTTGTATATCCATTTTCGGATCTGATCAAGAGACA
GGATGAGGATCGTTTCGCATGATTGAACAAGATGGATTGCACGCAGGTTCTCCGGCCGCTTGGGTGGAGA
GGCTATTCGGCTATGACTGGGCACAACAGACAATCGGCTGCTCTGATGCCGCCGTGTTCCGGCTGTCAGC
GCAGGGGCGCCCGGTTCTTTTTGTCAAGACCGACCTGTCCGGTGCCCTGAATGAACTGCAGGACGAGGCA
GCGCGGCTATCGTGGCTGGCCACGACGGGCGTTCCTTGCGCAGCTGTGCTCGACGTTGTCACTGAAGCGG
GAAGGGACTGGCTGCTATTGGGCGAAGTGCCGGGGCAGGATCTCCTGTCATCTCACCTTGCTCCTGCCGA
GAAAGTATCCATCATGGCTGATGCAATGCGGCGGCTGCATACGCTTGATCCGGCTACCTGCCCATTCGAC
CACCAAGCGAAACATCGCATCGAGCGAGCACGTACTCGGATGGAAGCCGGTCTTGTCGATCAGGATGATC
TGGACGAAGAGCATCAGGGGCTCGCGCCAGCCGAACTGTTCGCCAGGCTCAAGGCGCGCATGCCCGACGG
CGAGGATCTCGTCGTGACCCATGGCGATGCCTGCTTGCCGAATATCATGGTGGAAAATGGCCGCTTTTCT
GGATTCATCGACTGTGGCCGGCTGGGTGTGGCGGACCGCTATCAGGACATAGCGTTGGCTACCCGTGATA
TTGCTGAAGAGCTTGGCGGCGAATGGGCTGACCGCTTCCTCGTGCTTTACGGTATCGCCGCTCCCGATTC
GCAGCGCATCGCCTTCTATCGCCTTCTTGACGAGTTCTTCTGAGCGGGACTCTGGGGTTCGAAATGACCG
ACCAAGCGACGCCCAACCTGCCATCACGAGATTTCGATTCCACCGCCGCCTTCTATGAAAGGTTGGGCTT
CGGAATCGTTTTCCGGGACGCCGGCTGGATGATCCTCCAGCGCGGGGATCTCATGCTGGAGTTCTTCGCC
CACCCCAACTTGTTTATTGCAGCTTATAATGGTTACAAATAAAGCAATAGCATCACAAATTTCACAAATA
AAGCATTTTTTTCACTGCATTCTAGTTGTGGTTTGTCCAAACTCATCAATGTATCTTATCATGTCTGTAT
ACCGTCGACCTCTAGCTAGAGCTTGGCGTAATCATGGTCATAGCTGTTTCCTGTGTGAAATTGTTATCCG
CTCACAATTCCACACAACATACGAGCCGGAAGCATAAAGTGTAAAGCCTGGGGTGCCTAATGAGTGAGCT
AACTCACATTAATTGCGTTGCGCTCACTGCCCGCTTTCCAGTCGGGAAACCTGTCGTGCCAGCTGCATTA
ATGAATCGGCCAACGCGCGGGGAGAGGCGGTTTGCGTATTGGGCGCTCTTCCGCTTCCTCGCTCACTGAC
TCGCTGCGCTCGGTCGTTCGGCTGCGGCGAGCGGTATCAGCTCACTCAAAGGCGGTAATACGGTTATCCA
CAGAATCAGGGGATAACGCAGGAAAGAACATGTGAGCAAAAGGCCAGCAAAAGGCCAGGAACCGTAAAAA
GGCCGCGTTGCTGGCGTTTTTCCATAGGCTCCGCCCCCCTGACGAGCATCACAAAAATCGACGCTCAAGT
CAGAGGTGGCGAAACCCGACAGGACTATAAAGATACCAGGCGTTTCCCCCTGGAAGCTCCCTCGTGCGCT
CTCCTGTTCCGACCCTGCCGCTTACCGGATACCTGTCCGCCTTTCTCCCTTCGGGAAGCGTGGCGCTTTC
TCATAGCTCACGCTGTAGGTATCTCAGTTCGGTGTAGGTCGTTCGCTCCAAGCTGGGCTGTGTGCACGAA
CCCCCCGTTCAGCCCGACCGCTGCGCCTTATCCGGTAACTATCGTCTTGAGTCCAACCCGGTAAGACACG
ACTTATCGCCACTGGCAGCAGCCACTGGTAACAGGATTAGCAGAGCGAGGTATGTAGGCGGTGCTACAGA
GTTCTTGAAGTGGTGGCCTAACTACGGCTACACTAGAAGAACAGTATTTGGTATCTGCGCTCTGCTGAAG
CCAGTTACCTTCGGAAAAAGAGTTGGTAGCTCTTGATCCGGCAAACAAACCACCGCTGGTAGCGGTGGTT
TTTTTGTTTGCAAGCAGCAGATTACGCGCAGAAAAAAAGGATCTCAAGAAGATCCTTTGATCTTTTCTAC
GGGGTCTGACGCTCAGTGGAACGAAAACTCACGTTAAGGGATTTTGGTCATGAGATTATCAAAAAGGATC
TTCACCTAGATCCTTTTAAATTAAAAATGAAGTTTTAAATCAATCTAAAGTATATATGAGTAAACTTGGT
CTGACAGTTACCAATGCTTAATCAGTGAGGCACCTATCTCAGCGATCTGTCTATTTCGTTCATCCATAGT
TGCCTGACTCCCCGTCGTGTAGATAACTACGATACGGGAGGGCTTACCATCTGGCCCCAGTGCTGCAATG
ATACCGCGAGACCCACGCTCACCGGCTCCAGATTTATCAGCAATAAACCAGCCAGCCGGAAGGGCCGAGC
GCAGAAGTGGTCCTGCAACTTTATCCGCCTCCATCCAGTCTATTAATTGTTGCCGGGAAGCTAGAGTAAG
TAGTTCGCCAGTTAATAGTTTGCGCAACGTTGTTGCCATTGCTACAGGCATCGTGGTGTCACGCTCGTCG
TTTGGTATGGCTTCATTCAGCTCCGGTTCCCAACGATCAAGGCGAGTTACATGATCCCCCATGTTGTGCA
AAAAAGCGGTTAGCTCCTTCGGTCCTCCGATCGTTGTCAGAAGTAAGTTGGCCGCAGTGTTATCACTCAT
GGTTATGGCAGCACTGCATAATTCTCTTACTGTCATGCCATCCGTAAGATGCTTTTCTGTGACTGGTGAG
TACTCAACCAAGTCATTCTGAGAATAGTGTATGCGGCGACCGAGTTGCTCTTGCCCGGCGTCAATACGGG
ATAATACCGCGCCACATAGCAGAACTTTAAAAGTGCTCATCATTGGAAAACGTTCTTCGGGGCGAAAACT
CTCAAGGATCTTACCGCTGTTGAGATCCAGTTCGATGTAACCCACTCGTGCACCCAACTGATCTTCAGCA
TCTTTTACTTTCACCAGCGTTTCTGGGTGAGCAAAAACAGGAAGGCAAAATGCCGCAAAAAAGGGAATAA
GGGCGACACGGAAATGTTGAATACTCATACTCTTCCTTTTTCAATATTATTGAAGCATTTATCAGGGTTA
TTGTCTCATGAGCGGATACATATTTGAATGTATTTAGAAAAATAAACAAATAGGGGTTCCGCGCACATTT
CCCCGAAAAGTGCCACCTGACGTCGACGGATCGGGAGATCTCCCGATCCCCTATGGTGCACTCTCAGTAC
AATCTGCTCTGATGCCGCATAGTTAAGCCAGTATCTGCTCCCTGCTTGTGTGTTGGAGGTCGCTGAGTAG
TGCGCGAGCAAAATTTAAGCTACAACAAGGCAAGGCTTGACCGACAATTGCATGAAGAATCTGCTTAGGG
TTAGGCGTTTTGCGCTGCTTCGCGATGTACGGGCCA
Features (pLannotate 1.2.2; 22 found; start..end, strand, type, name):
     13..392     +  enhancer       CMV enhancer: human cytomegalovirus immediate early enhancer
    393..596     +  promoter       CMV promoter: human cytomegalovirus (CMV) immediate early promoter
    592..625     +  LTR            5' LTR (truncated) (fragment): truncated 5' long terminal repeat (LTR) from HIV-1
    641..659     +  promoter       T7 promoter: promoter for bacteriophage T7 RNA polymerase
    685..710     +  CDS            3xHA (fragment): three tandem HA epitope tags
    736..1317    +  CDS            Bnip3: BNIP3_MOUSE - Also known as Nip3. Experimental evidence at protein level: Swiss-Prot protein existence level 1. Apoptosis-inducing protein that can overcome BCL2 suppression. May play a role in repartitioning calcium between the two major intracellular calcium stores in association with BCL2 (By similarity). Involved in mitochondrial quality control via its interaction with SPATA18/MIEAP: in response to mitochondrial damage, participates in mitochondrial protein catabolic process (also named MALM) leading to the degradation of damaged proteins inside mitochondria. The physical interaction of S
   1348..1366    -  promoter       SP6 promoter: promoter for bacteriophage SP6 RNA polymerase
   1392..1616    +  polyA_signal   bGH poly(A) signal: bovine growth hormone polyadenylation signal
   1620..1641    +  promoter       SV40 promoter (fragment): SV40 enhancer and early promoter
   1662..2090    +  rep_origin     f1 ori (sequence partly withheld): f1 bacteriophage origin of replication; arrow indicates direction of (+) strand synthesis
   2104..2433    +  promoter       SV40 promoter: SV40 enhancer and early promoter
   2500..3291    +  CDS            neo: KKA2_KLEPN - Also known as kan, nptII. Experimental evidence at protein level: Swiss-Prot protein existence level 1. Resistance to kanamycin, neomycin, paromomycin, ribostamycin, butirosin and gentamicin B. From Klebsiella pneumoniae.
   3315..3473    +  CDS            ble (fragment): BLE_KLEPN - Experimental evidence at protein level: Swiss-Prot protein existence level 1. Binding protein with a strong affinity to the bleomycin family of antibiotics. Binds to CL990; an antimitotic-antibiotic compound. From Klebsiella pneumoniae.
   3468..3589    +  polyA_signal   SV40 poly(A) signal: SV40 polyadenylation signal
   3662..3678    -  protein_bind   lac operator: The lac repressor binds to the lac operator to inhibit transcription in E. coli. This inhibition can be relieved by adding lactose or isopropyl-β-D-thiogalactopyranoside (IPTG). lac repressor encoded by lacI
   3686..3716    -  promoter       lac promoter: promoter for the E. coli lac operon
   3731..3752    -  protein_bind   CAP binding site: CAP binding activates transcription in the presence of cAMP. E. coli catabolite activator protein
   3765..3857    -  CDS            lacI (fragment): lac repressor; lacI; The lac repressor binds to the lac operator to inhibit transcription in E. coli. This inhibition can be relieved by adding lactose or isopropyl-β-D-thiogalactopyranoside (IPTG).
   4040..4628    -  rep_origin     ori: high-copy-number ColE1/pMB1/pBR322/pUC origin of replication
   4799..5659    -  CDS            AmpR: β-lactamase; bla; confers resistance to ampicillin, carbenicillin, and related antibiotics
   5660..5764    -  promoter       AmpR promoter: bla
   5823..5875    -  misc_feature   bom (fragment): basis of mobility region from pBR322
