[The description below was written by a language model from this plasmid's Addgene catalogue record and pLannotate feature annotations shown in this document.]
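Description:
HA-human-BNIP3 is a mammalian expression plasmid built on the pcDNA3.1(+) backbone, carrying the human BNIP3 coding sequence (about 585 bp) cloned between EcoRI and XhoI sites, both of which are retained. The sequenced construct is roughly 6.0 kb. It is propagated in E. coli as a high-copy plasmid through a ColE1/pUC-type origin, with selection by ampicillin via the β-lactamase gene. An f1 origin is also present, which would allow single-stranded DNA production. For selection in mammalian cells, the backbone carries a neomycin/kanamycin phosphotransferase gene driven by the SV40 enhancer/early promoter and terminated by an SV40 polyadenylation signal, which would permit G418 selection of stable transfectants.

The expression cassette uses the human cytomegalovirus immediate-early enhancer and promoter to drive strong constitutive transcription, ending at the bovine growth hormone polyadenylation signal. An HA epitope tag is fused to the N-terminus of BNIP3. The automated annotation detects it as a short fragment of a 3xHA feature, consistent with a single HA copy, which allows detection or immunoprecipitation with anti-HA antibodies. The annotation software labels the open reading frame by similarity to the mouse Bnip3 protein entry, but the catalogue record identifies the insert as human. Flanking T7 and SP6 promoters serve as sequencing primer sites and could support in vitro transcription. Several small annotated fragments (HIV-1 LTR, ble, lacI, bom) appear to be short similarity matches within the backbone rather than functional elements.

BNIP3 is a pro-death BCL2-interacting protein implicated in mitochondrial quality control and intracellular calcium handling. The plasmid is intended for overexpressing tagged BNIP3 in mammalian cells, and the associated work concerns Bnip3 regulation and calcium homeostasis during hypoxic stress.
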