Addgene plasmid #100781: HA-human-BNIP3
Purpose: Mammalian expression of BNIP3
Depositing lab: Joseph Gordon. Depositing organization: University of Manitoba. Publication: Misoprostol regulates Bnip3 repression and alternative splicing to control cellular calcium homeostasis during hypoxic stress. Field JT, Martens MD, Mughal W, Hai Y, Chapman D, Hatch GM, Ivanco TL, Diehl-Jones W, Gordon JW. Cell Death Discov. 2018 Sep 21;4:37. doi: 10.1038/s41420-018-0104-z. eCollection 2018. PubMed 30275982.
Backbone
  Vector backbone: pcDNA3.1(+)
  Backbone size w/o insert (bp): 5400
  Vector type: Mammalian Expression
Growth in bacteria
  Bacterial resistance: Ampicillin, 100 μg/mL
  Growth temperature: 37°C
  Growth strain: DH5alpha
  Copy number: High Copy
Gene/Insert
  Gene/Insert name: human-BNIP3
  Species: H. sapiens (human)
  Insert size (bp): 585
  Entrez Gene: BNIP3 (a.k.a. HABON, NIP3)
  Promoter: CMV
  Tag / fusion protein: HA (N terminal on insert)
  Cloning method: Restriction Enzyme; 5′ cloning site EcoRI (not destroyed); 3′ cloning site XhoI (not destroyed)
  Sequencing primers: 5′ T7; 3′ Sp6
Terms and licenses: Academic/Nonprofit Terms; Industry Terms: Not Available to Industry
How to cite: HA-human-BNIP3 was a gift from Joseph Gordon (Addgene plasmid # 100781 ; http://n2t.net/addgene:100781 ; RRID:Addgene_100781)
